>Addgene plasmid #111560 | pET-SUMO-mGSDMD | depositor full sequence | sequence record 209497 | pET-SUMO-mGSDMD sequence 7107 bps
CAAGGAGATGGCGCCCAACAGTCCCCCGGCCACGGGGCCTGCCACCATACCCACGCCGAAACAAGCGCTC
ATGAGCCCGAAGTGGCGAGCCCGATCTTCCCCATCGGTGATGTCGGCGATATAGGCGCCAGCAACCGCAC
CTGTGGCGCCGGTGATGCCGGCCACGATGCGTCCGGCGTAGAGGATCGAGATCTCGATCCCGCGAAATTA
ATACGACTCACTATAGGGGAATTGTGAGCGGATAACAATTCCCCTCTAGAAATAATTTTGTTTAACTTTA
AGAAGGAGATATACATATGGGCAGCAGCCATCATCATCATCATCACGGCAGCGGCCTGGTGCCGCGCGGC
AGCGCTAGCATGTCGGACTCAGAAGTCAATCAAGAAGCTAAGCCAGAGGTCAAGCCAGAAGTCAAGCCTG
AGACTCACATCAATTTAAAGGTGTCCGATGGATCTTCAGAGATCTTCTTCAAGATCAAAAAGACCACTCC
TTTAAGAAGGCTGATGGAAGCGTTCGCTAAAAGACAGGGTAAGGAAATGGACTCCTTAAGATTCTTGTAC
GACGGTATTAGAATTCAAGCTGATCAGACCCCTGAAGATTTGGACATGGAGGATAACGATATTATTGAGG
CTCACAGAGAACAGATTGGTGGTATGCCATCGGCCTTTGAGAAAGTGGTCAAGAATGTGATCAAGGAGGT
AAGCGGCAGCAGAGGCGATCTCATTCCGGTGGACAGCCTGCGGAACTCCACCAGCTTCAGGCCCTACTGC
CTTCTGAACAGGAAATTTTCAAGCTCAAGGTTCTGGAAACCCCGTTATTCATGTGTCAACCTGTCAATCA
AGGACATCCTGGAGCCCAGTGCTCCAGAACCAGAACCGGAGTGTTTTGGCTCCTTCAAAGTCTCTGATGT
CGTCGATGGGAACATTCAGGGCAGAGTGATGTTGTCAGGCATGGGAGAAGGGAAAATTTCTGGTGGGGCT
GCAGTGTCTGACAGTTCCAGTGCCTCCATGAATGTGTGTATACTGCGTGTGACTCAGAAGACCTGGGAGA
CCATGCAGCATGAAAGGCACCTTCAGCAGCCTGAGAACAAAATCCTGCAACAGCTTCGGAGTCGTGGGGA
TGACCTGTTTGTGGTGACCGAGGTGCTGCAGACAAAGGAGGAAGTGCAGATCACTGAGGTCCACAGCCAA
GAGGGCTCAGGCCAGTTTACGCTGCCTGGAGCTTTATGCTTGAAGGGTGAAGGCAAGGGCCACCAAAGCC
GGAAGAAGATGGTGACCATTCCTGCAGGCAGCATCCTGGCATTCCGAGTGGCCCAACTGCTTATTGGCTC
TAAATGGGATATCCTTCTCGTCTCAGATGAGAAACAGAGGACCTTTGAGCCCTCCTCAGGTGACAGAAAA
GCAGTGGGCCAGAGGCACCATGGCCTCAATGTGCTTGCTGCGCTTTGTTCCATCGGAAAGCAGCTCAGTC
TCCTGTCAGATGGGATTGATGAGGAGGAATTAATTGAGGCGGCAGACTTCCAGGGCCTGTATGCTGAGGT
GAAGGCTTGCTCCTCAGAACTGGAGAGCTTGGAAATGGAGTTGAGACAACAGATACTGGTGAACATCGGA
AAGATTTTACAGGACCAGCCCAGCATGGAAGCCTTAGAGGCCTCACTAGGGCAGGGCCTGTGCAGTGGCG
GCCAGGTGGAGCCTCTGGACGGCCCAGCTGGCTGCATCCTTGAGTGTCTGGTGCTTGACTCTGGAGAACT
GGTGCCGGAACTCGCAGCCCCTATCTTCTACCTGCTGGGAGCACTGGCTGTGCTGAGTGAAACCCAGCAG
CAGCTGCTAGCTAAGGCTCTGGAGACAACGGTGCTGTCAAAGCAGCTGGAGTTGGTGAAGCACGTCTTGG
AACAGAGCACCCCGTGGCAGGAGCAGAGTTCTGTGTCCCTGCCCACCGTGCTCCTTGGGGACTGCTGGGA
TGAAAAGAATCCCACCTGGGTCTTGCTAGAAGAATGTGGCCTAAGGCTGCAGGTAGAATCCCCCCAGGTG
CACTGGGAACCAACGTCTCTGATCCCCACAAGTGCGCTCTATGCCTCCCTGTTCCTATTGTCAAGTCTAG
GCCAGAAACCTTGTTAGAGACAAGCTTAGGTATTTATTCGGCGCAAAGTGCGTCGGGTGATGCTGCCAAC
TTAGTCGAGCACCACCACCACCACCACTGAGATCCGGCTGCTAACAAAGCCCGAAAGGAAGCTGAGTTGG
CTGCTGCCACCGCTGAGCAATAACTAGCATAACCCCTTGGGGCCTCTAAACGGGTCTTGAGGGGTTTTTT
GCTGAAAGGAGGAACTATATCCGGATTGGCGAATGGG
[124 nt withheld, positions 2348-2471]
C
[91 nt withheld, positions 2473-2563]
A
[49 nt withheld, positions 2565-2613]
CCTTTGACGTTGGAGTCCACGTTCTTT
[37 nt withheld, positions 2641-2677]
ACCCTATCTCGGTCTATTCTTTTGATTTATAAGGGATTTTGCCGATTTCGGCCTATTGGTTAAAAAATGA
GCTGATTTAACAAAAATTTAACGCGAATTTTAACAAAATATTAACGCTTACAATTTAGGTGGCACTTTTC
GGGGAAATGTGCGCGGAACCCCTATTTGTTTATTTTTCTAAATACATTCAAATATGTATCCGCTCATGAA
TTAATTCTTAGAAAAACTCATCGAGCATCAAATGAAACTGCAATTTATTCATATCAGGATTATCAATACC
ATATTTTTGAAAAAGCCGTTTCTGTAATGAAGGAGAAAACTCACCGAGGCAGTTCCATAGGATGGCAAGA
TCCTGGTATCGGTCTGCGATTCCGACTCGTCCAACATCAATACAACCTATTAATTTCCCCTCGTCAAAAA
TAAGGTTATCAAGTGAGAAATCACCATGAGTGACGACTGAATCCGGTGAGAATGGCAAAAGTTTATGCAT
TTCTTTCCAGACTTGTTCAACAGGCCAGCCATTACGCTCGTCATCAAAATCACTCGCATCAACCAAACCG
TTATTCATTCGTGATTGCGCCTGAGCGAGACGAAATACGCGATCGCTGTTAAAAGGACAATTACAAACAG
GAATCGAATGCAACCGGCGCAGGAACACTGCCAGCGCATCAACAATATTTTCACCTGAATCAGGATATTC
TTCTAATACCTGGAATGCTGTTTTCCCGGGGATCGCAGTGGTGAGTAACCATGCATCATCAGGAGTACGG
ATAAAATGCTTGATGGTCGGAAGAGGCATAAATTCCGTCAGCCAGTTTAGTCTGACCATCTCATCTGTAA
CATCATTGGCAACGCTACCTTTGCCATGTTTCAGAAACAACTCTGGCGCATCGGGCTTCCCATACAATCG
ATAGATTGTCGCACCTGATTGCCCGACATTATCGCGAGCCCATTTATACCCATATAAATCAGCATCCATG
TTGGAATTTAATCGCGGCCTAGAGCAAGACGTTTCCCGTTGAATATGGCTCATAACACCCCTTGTATTAC
TGTTTATGTAAGCAGACAGTTTTATTGTTCATGACCAAAATCCCTTAACGTGAGTTTTCGTTCCACTGAG
CGTCAGACCCCGTAGAAAAGATCAAAGGATCTTCTTGAGATCCTTTTTTTCTGCGCGTAATCTGCTGCTT
GCAAACAAAAAAACCACCGCTACCAGCGGTGGTTTGTTTGCCGGATCAAGAGCTACCAACTCTTTTTCCG
AAGGTAACTGGCTTCAGCAGAGCGCAGATACCAAATACTGTCCTTCTAGTGTAGCCGTAGTTAGGCCACC
ACTTCAAGAACTCTGTAGCACCGCCTACATACCTCGCTCTGCTAATCCTGTTACCAGTGGCTGCTGCCAG
TGGCGATAAGTCGTGTCTTACCGGGTTGGACTCAAGACGATAGTTACCGGATAAGGCGCAGCGGTCGGGC
TGAACGGGGGGTTCGTGCACACAGCCCAGCTTGGAGCGAACGACCTACACCGAACTGAGATACCTACAGC
GTGAGCTATGAGAAAGCGCCACGCTTCCCGAAGGGAGAAAGGCGGACAGGTATCCGGTAAGCGGCAGGGT
CGGAACAGGAGAGCGCACGAGGGAGCTTCCAGGGGGAAACGCCTGGTATCTTTATAGTCCTGTCGGGTTT
CGCCACCTCTGACTTGAGCGTCGATTTTTGTGATGCTCGTCAGGGGGGCGGAGCCTATGGAAAAACGCCA
GCAACGCGGCCTTTTTACGGTTCCTGGCCTTTTGCTGGCCTTTTGCTCACATGTTCTTTCCTGCGTTATC
CCCTGATTCTGTGGATAACCGTATTACCGCCTTTGAGTGAGCTGATACCGCTCGCCGCAGCCGAACGACC
GAGCGCAGCGAGTCAGTGAGCGAGGAAGCGGAAGAGCGCCTGATGCGGTATTTTCTCCTTACGCATCTGT
GCGGTATTTCACACCGCAATGGTGCACTCTCAGTACAATCTGCTCTGATGCCGCATAGTTAAGCCAGTAT
ACACTCCGCTATCGCTACGTGACTGGGTCATGGCTGCGCCCCGACACCCGCCAACACCCGCTGACGCGCC
CTGACGGGCTTGTCTGCTCCCGGCATCCGCTTACAGACAAGCTGTGACCGTCTCCGGGAGCTGCATGTGT
CAGAGGTTTTCACCGTCATCACCGAAACGCGCGAGGCAGCTGCGGTAAAGCTCATCAGCGTGGTCGTGAA
GCGATTCACAGATGTCTGCCTGTTCATCCGCGTCCAGCTCGTTGAGTTTCTCCAGAAGCGTTAATGTCTG
GCTTCTGATAAAGCGGGCCATGTTAAGGGCGGTTTTTTCCTGTTTGGTCACTGATGCCTCCGTGTAAGGG
GGATTTCTGTTCATGGGGGTAATGATACCGATGAAACGAGAGAGGATGCTCACGATACGGGTTACTGATG
ATGAACATGCCCGGTTACTGGAACGTTGTGAGGGTAAACAACTGGCGGTATGGATGCGGCGGGACCAGAG
AAAAATCACTCAGGGTCAATGCCAGCGCTTCGTTAATACAGATGTAGGTGTTCCACAGGGTAGCCAGCAG
CATCCTGCGATGCAGATCCGGAACATAATGGTGCAGGGCGCTGACTTCCGCGTTTCCAGACTTTACGAAA
CACGGAAACCGAAGACCATTCATGTTGTTGCTCAGGTCGCAGACGTTTTGCAGCAGCAGTCGCTTCACGT
TCGCTCGCGTATCGGTGATTCATTCTGCTAACCAGTAAGGCAACCCCGCCAGCCTAGCCGGGTCCTCAAC
GACAGGAGCACGATCATGCGCACCCGTGGGGCCGCCATGCCGGCGATAATGGCCTGCTTCTCGCCGAAAC
GTTTGGTGGCGGGACCAGTGACGAAGGCTTGAGCGAGGGCGTGCAAGATTCCGAATACCGCAAGCGACAG
GCCGATCATCGTCGCGCTCCAGCGAAAGCGGTCCTCGCCGAAAATGACCCAGAGCGCTGCCGGCACCTGT
CCTACGAGTTGCATGATAAAGAAGACAGTCATAAGTGCGGCGACGATAGTCATGCCCCGCGCCCACCGGA
AGGAGCTGACTGGGTTGAAGGCTCTCAAGGGCATCGGTCGAGATCCCGGTGCCTAATGAGTGAGCTAACT
TACATTAATTGCGTTGCGCTCACTGCCCGCTTTCCAGTCGGGAAACCTGTCGTGCCAGCTGCATTAATGA
ATCGGCCAACGCGCGGGGAGAGGCGGTTTGCGTATTGGGCGCCAGGGTGGTTTTTCTTTTCACCAGTGAG
ACGGGCAACAGCTGATTGCCCTTCACCGCCTGGCCCTGAGAGAGTTGCAGCAAGCGGTCCACGCTGGTTT
GCCCCAGCAGGCGAAAATCCTGTTTGATGGTGGTTAACGGCGGGATATAACATGAGCTGTCTTCGGTATC
GTCGTATCCCACTACCGAGATATCCGCACCAACGCGCAGCCCGGACTCGGTAATGGCGCGCATTGCGCCC
AGCGCCATCTGATCGTTGGCAACCAGCATCGCAGTGGGAACGATGCCCTCATTCAGCATTTGCATGGTTT
GTTGAAAACCGGACATGGCACTCCAGTCGCCTTCCCGTTCCGCTATCGGCTGAATTTGATTGCGAGTGAG
ATATTTATGCCAGCCAGCCAGACGCAGACGCGCCGAGACAGAACTTAATGGGCCCGCTAACAGCGCGATT
TGCTGGTGACCCAATGCGACCAGATGCTCCACGCCCAGTCGCGTACCGTCTTCATGGGAGAAAATAATAC
TGTTGATGGGTGTCTGGTCAGAGACATCAAGAAATAACGCCGGAACATTAGTGCAGGCAGCTTCCACAGC
AATGGCATCCTGGTCATCCAGCGGATAGTTAATGATCAGCCCACTGACGCGTTGCGCGAGAAGATTGTGC
ACCGCCGCTTTACAGGCTTCGACGCCGCTTCGTTCTACCATCGACACCACCACGCTGGCACCCAGTTGAT
CGGCGCGAGATTTAATCGCCGCGACAATTTGCGACGGCGCGTGCAGGGCCAGACTGGAGGTGGCAACGCC
AATCAGCAACGACTGTTTGCCCGCCAGTTGTTGTGCCACGCGGTTGGGAATGTAATTCAGCTCCGCCATC
GCCGCTTCCACTTTTTCCCGCGTTTTCGCAGAAACGTGGCTGGCCTGGTTCACCACGCGGGAAACGGTCT
GATAAGAGACACCGGCATACTCTGCGACATCGTATAACGTTACTGGTTTCACATTCACCACCCTGAATTG
ACTCTCTTCCGGGCGCTATCATGCCATACCGCGAAAGGTTTTGCGCCATTCGATGGTGTCCGGGATCTCG
ACGCTCTCCCTTATGCGACTCCTGCATTAGGAAGCAGCCCAGTAGTAGGTTGAGGCCGTTGAGCACCGCC
GCCGCAAGGAATGGTGCATG
Features (pLannotate 1.2.2; 22 found; start..end, strand, type, name):
    209..227     +  promoter       T7 promoter: promoter for bacteriophage T7 RNA polymerase
    228..252     +  protein_bind   lac operator: The lac repressor binds to the lac operator to inhibit transcription in E. coli. This inhibition can be relieved by adding lactose or isopropyl-β-D-thiogalactopyranoside (IPTG). lac repressor encoded by lacI
    267..289     +  RBS            RBS: efficient ribosome binding site from bacteriophage T7 gene 10 (Olins and Rangwala, 1989)
    309..325     +  CDS            capTEV™ (fragment): composite tag for in vivo biotinylation, TEV protease cleavage, and 6xHis tagging
    336..353     +  CDS            thrombin site: thrombin recognition and cleavage site
    360..653     +  CDS            SUMO: cleavable ubiquitin-like protein tag; S. cerevisiae SMT3 (truncated)
    654..2114    +  CDS            Gsdmd: GSDMD_MOUSE - Also known as Gsdmdc1. Experimental evidence at protein level: Swiss-Prot protein existence level 1. [Gasdermin-D, N-terminal]: Promotes pyroptosis in response to microbial infection and danger signals (PubMed:26375003, PubMed:26375259, PubMed:26611636, PubMed:27383986, PubMed:27385778, PubMed:27418190, PubMed:32820063). Produced by the cleavage of gasdermin-D by inflammatory caspases CASP1 or CASP4/CASP11 in response to canonical, as well as non-canonical (such as cytosolic LPS) inflammasome activators (PubMed:26375003, PubMed:26375259, PubMed:26611636, PubMed:27383986, PubMed:2
   2180..2197    +  CDS            9xHis (fragment): 9xHis affinity tag
   2207..2256    +  CDS            SET1 (fragment): solubility-enhancement tag derived from T7 phage gene 10B
   2264..2311    +  terminator     T7 terminator: transcription terminator for bacteriophage T7 RNA polymerase
   2348..2776    +  rep_origin     f1 ori (sequence partly withheld): f1 bacteriophage origin of replication; arrow indicates direction of (+) strand synthesis
   2829..2886    +  promoter       AmpR promoter (fragment): bla
   2895..3710    -  CDS            KanR: aminoglycoside phosphotransferase; aph(3')-Ia; confers resistance to kanamycin in bacteria or G418 (Geneticin®) in eukaryotes
   3832..4420    +  rep_origin     ori: high-copy-number ColE1/pMB1/pBR322/pUC origin of replication
   4606..4745    -  misc_feature   bom: basis of mobility region from pBR322
   4847..5038    -  CDS            rop: Rop protein, which maintains plasmids at low copy number; rop
   5055..5435    +  CDS            YPB1_ECOLX: Protein predicted: Swiss-Prot protein existence level 4. From Escherichia coli.
   5507..5798    -  CDS            TcR (fragment): tetracycline efflux protein; tet; confers resistance to tetracycline
   5813..5834    -  protein_bind   CAP binding site: CAP binding activates transcription in the presence of cAMP. E. coli catabolite activator protein
   5847..6929    -  CDS            lacI: lac repressor; lacI; The lac repressor binds to the lac operator to inhibit transcription in E. coli. This inhibition can be relieved by adding lactose or isopropyl-β-D-thiogalactopyranoside (IPTG).
   6930..7007    -  promoter       lacI promoter: lacI
   7015..187     -  CDS            TcR (fragment) (across the origin): tetracycline efflux protein; tet; confers resistance to tetracycline
