>Addgene plasmid #111560 | pET-SUMO-mGSDMD | addgene full sequence | sequence record 214079 | Addgene NGS Result
ATGCAAGGAGATGGCGCCCAACAGTCCCCCGGCCACGGGGCCTGCCACCATACCCACGCCGAAACAAGCG
CTCATGAGCCCGAAGTGGCGAGCCCGATCTTCCCCATCGGTGATGTCGGCGATATAGGCGCCAGCAACCG
CACCTGTGGCGCCGGTGATGCCGGCCACGATGCGTCCGGCGTAGAGGATCGAGATCTCGATCCCGCGAAA
TTAATACGACTCACTATAGGGGAATTGTGAGCGGATAACAATTCCCCTCTAGAAATAATTTTGTTTAACT
TTAAGAAGGAGATATACATATGGGCAGCAGCCATCATCATCATCATCACGGCAGCGGCCTGGTGCCGCGC
GGCAGCGCTAGCATGTCGGACTCAGAAGTCAATCAAGAAGCTAAGCCAGAGGTCAAGCCAGAAGTCAAGC
CTGAGACTCACATCAATTTAAAGGTGTCCGATGGATCTTCAGAGATCTTCTTCAAGATCAAAAAGACCAC
TCCTTTAAGAAGGCTGATGGAAGCGTTCGCTAAAAGACAGGGTAAGGAAATGGACTCCTTAAGATTCTTG
TACGACGGTATTAGAATTCAAGCTGATCAGACCCCTGAAGATTTGGACATGGAGGATAACGATATTATTG
AGGCTCACAGAGAACAGATTGGTGGTATGCCATCGGCCTTTGAGAAAGTGGTCAAGAATGTGATCAAGGA
GGTAAGCGGCAGCAGAGGCGATCTCATTCCGGTGGACAGCCTGCGGAACTCCACCAGCTTCAGGCCCTAC
TGCCTTCTGAACAGGAAATTTTCAAGCTCAAGGTTCTGGAAACCCCGTTATTCATGTGTCAACCTGTCAA
TCAAGGACATCCTGGAGCCCAGTGCTCCAGAACCAGAACCGGAGTGTTTTGGCTCCTTCAAAGTCTCTGA
TGTCGTCGATGGGAACATTCAGGGCAGAGTGATGTTGTCAGGCATGGGAGAAGGGAAAATTTCTGGTGGG
GCTGCAGTGTCTGACAGTTCCAGTGCCTCCATGAATGTGTGTATACTGCGTGTGACTCAGAAGACCTGGG
AGACCATGCAGCATGAAAGGCACCTTCAGCAGCCTGAGAACAAAATCCTGCAACAGCTTCGGAGTCGTGG
GGATGACCTGTTTGTGGTGACCGAGGTGCTGCAGACAAAGGAGGAAGTGCAGATCACTGAGGTCCACAGC
CAAGAGGGCTCAGGCCAGTTTACACTGCCTGGAGCTTTATGCTTGAAGGGTGAAGGCAAGGGCCACCAAA
GCCGGAAGAAGATGGTGACCATTCCTGCAGGCAGCATCCTGGCATTCCGAGTGGCCCAACTGCTTATTGG
CTCTAAATGGGATATCCTTCTCGTCTCAGATGAGAAACAGAGGACCTTTGAGCCCTCCTCAGGTGACAGA
AAAGCAGTGGGCCAGAGGCACCATGGCCTCAATGTGCTTGCTGCGCTTTGTTCCATCGGAAAGCAGCTCA
GTCTCCTGTCAGATGGGATTGATGAGGAGGAATTAATTGAGGCGGCAGACTTCCAGGGCCTGTATGCTGA
GGTGAAGGCTTGCTCCTCAGAACTGGAGAGCTTGGAAATGGAGTTGAGACAACAGATACTGGTGAACATC
GGGAAGATTTTACAGGACCAGCCCAGCATGGAAGCCTTAGAGGCCTCACTAGGGCAGGGCCTGTGCAGTG
GCGGCCAGGTGGAGCCTCTGGACGGCCCAGCTGGCTGCATCCTTGAGTGTCTGGTGCTTGACTCTGGAGA
ACTGGTGCCGGAACTCGCAGCCCCTATCTTCTACCTGCTGGGAGCACTGGCTGTGCTGAGTGAAACCCAG
CAGCAGCTGCTAGCTAAGGCTCTGGAGACAACGGTGCTGTCAAAGCAGCTGGAGTTGGTGAAGCACGTCT
TGGAACAGAGCACCCCGTGGCAGGAGCAGAGTTCTGTGTCCCTGCCCACCGTGCTCCTTGGGGACTGCTG
GGATGAAAAGAATCCCACCTGGGTCTTGCTAGAAGAATGTGGCCTAAGGCTGCAGGTAGAATCCCCCCAG
GTGCACTGGGAACCAACGTCTCTGATCCCCACAAGTGCGCTCTATGCCTCCCTGTTCCTATTGTCAAGTC
TAGGCCAGAAACCTTGTTAGAGACAAGCTTAGGTATTTATTCGGCGCAAAGTGCGTCGGGTGATGCTGCC
AACTTAGTCGAGCACCACCACCACCACCACTGAGATCCGGCTGCTAACAAAGCCCGAAAGGAAGCTGAGT
TGGCTGCTGCCACCGCTGAGCAATAACTAGCATAACCCCTTGGGGCCTCTAAACGGGTCTTGAGGGGTTT
TTTGCTGAAAGGAGGAACTATATCCGGATTGGCGAATGGG
[124 nt withheld, positions 2351-2474]
C
[91 nt withheld, positions 2476-2566]
A
[49 nt withheld, positions 2568-2616]
CCTTTGACGTTGGAGTCCACGTTCTTT
[37 nt withheld, positions 2644-2680]
ACCCTATCTCGGTCTATTCTTTTGATTTATAAGGGATTTTGCCGATTTCGGCCTATTGGTTAAAAAATGA
GCTGATTTAACAAAAATTTAACGCGAATTTTAACAAAATATTAACGCTTACAATTTAGGTGGCACTTTTC
GGGGAAATGTGCGCGGAACCCCTATTTGTTTATTTTTCTAAATACATTCAAATATGTATCCGCTCATGAA
TTAATTCTTAGAAAAACTCATCGAGCATCAAATGAAACTGCAATTTATTCATATCAGGATTATCAATACC
ATATTTTTGAAAAAGCCGTTTCTGTAATGAAGGAGAAAACTCACCGAGGCAGTTCCATAGGATGGCAAGA
TCCTGGTATCGGTCTGCGATTCCGACTCGTCCAACATCAATACAACCTATTAATTTCCCCTCGTCAAAAA
TAAGGTTATCAAGTGAGAAATCACCATGAGTGACGACTGAATCCGGTGAGAATGGCAAAAGTTTATGCAT
TTCTTTCCAGACTTGTTCAACAGGCCAGCCATTACGCTCGTCATCAAAATCACTCGCATCAACCAAACCG
TTATTCATTCGTGATTGCGCCTGAGCGAGACGAAATACGCGATCGCTGTTAAAAGGACAATTACAAACAG
GAATCGAATGCAACCGGCGCAGGAACACTGCCAGCGCATCAACAATATTTTCACCTGAATCAGGATATTC
TTCTAATACCTGGAATGCTGTTTTCCCGGGGATCGCAGTGGTGAGTAACCATGCATCATCAGGAGTACGG
ATAAAATGCTTGATGGTCGGAAGAGGCATAAATTCCGTCAGCCAGTTTAGTCTGACCATCTCATCTGTAA
CATCATTGGCAACGCTACCTTTGCCATGTTTCAGAAACAACTCTGGCGCATCGGGCTTCCCATACAATCG
ATAGATTGTCGCACCTGATTGCCCGACATTATCGCGAGCCCATTTATACCCATATAAATCAGCATCCATG
TTGGAATTTAATCGCGGCCTAGAGCAAGACGTTTCCCGTTGAATATGGCTCATAACACCCCTTGTATTAC
TGTTTATGTAAGCAGACAGTTTTATTGTTCATGACCAAAATCCCTTAACGTGAGTTTTCGTTCCACTGAG
CGTCAGACCCCGTAGAAAAGATCAAAGGATCTTCTTGAGATCCTTTTTTTCTGCGCGTAATCTGCTGCTT
GCAAACAAAAAAACCACCGCTACCAGCGGTGGTTTGTTTGCCGGATCAAGAGCTACCAACTCTTTTTCCG
AAGGTAACTGGCTTCAGCAGAGCGCAGATACCAAATACTGTCCTTCTAGTGTAGCCGTAGTTAGGCCACC
ACTTCAAGAACTCTGTAGCACCGCCTACATACCTCGCTCTGCTAATCCTGTTACCAGTGGCTGCTGCCAG
TGGCGATAAGTCGTGTCTTACCGGGTTGGACTCAAGACGATAGTTACCGGATAAGGCGCAGCGGTCGGGC
TGAACGGGGGGTTCGTGCACACAGCCCAGCTTGGAGCGAACGACCTACACCGAACTGAGATACCTACAGC
GTGAGCTATGAGAAAGCGCCACGCTTCCCGAAGGGAGAAAGGCGGACAGGTATCCGGTAAGCGGCAGGGT
CGGAACAGGAGAGCGCACGAGGGAGCTTCCAGGGGGAAACGCCTGGTATCTTTATAGTCCTGTCGGGTTT
CGCCACCTCTGACTTGAGCGTCGATTTTTGTGATGCTCGTCAGGGGGGCGGAGCCTATGGAAAAACGCCA
GCAACGCGGCCTTTTTACGGTTCCTGGCCTTTTGCTGGCCTTTTGCTCACATGTTCTTTCCTGCGTTATC
CCCTGATTCTGTGGATAACCGTATTACCGCCTTTGAGTGAGCTGATACCGCTCGCCGCAGCCGAACGACC
GAGCGCAGCGAGTCAGTGAGCGAGGAAGCGGAAGAGCGCCTGATGCGGTATTTTCTCCTTACGCATCTGT
GCGGTATTTCACACCGCAATGGTGCACTCTCAGTACAATCTGCTCTGATGCCGCATAGTTAAGCCAGTAT
ACACTCCGCTATCGCTACGTGACTGGGTCATGGCTGCGCCCCGACACCCGCCAACACCCGCTGACGCGCC
CTGACGGGCTTGTCTGCTCCCGGCATCCGCTTACAGACAAGCTGTGACCGTCTCCGGGAGCTGCATGTGT
CAGAGGTTTTCACCGTCATCACCGAAACGCGCGAGGCAGCTGCGGTAAAGCTCATCAGCGTGGTCGTGAA
GCGATTCACAGATGTCTGCCTGTTCATCCGCGTCCAGCTCGTTGAGTTTCTCCAGAAGCGTTAATGTCTG
GCTTCTGATAAAGCGGGCCATGTTAAGGGCGGTTTTTTCCTGTTTGGTCACTGATGCCTCCGTGTAAGGG
GGATTTCTGTTCATGGGGGTAATGATACCGATGAAACGAGAGAGGATGCTCACGATACGGGTTACTGATG
ATGAACATGCCCGGTTACTGGAACGTTGTGAGGGTAAACAACTGGCGGTATGGATGCGGCGGGACCAGAG
AAAAATCACTCAGGGTCAATGCCAGCGCTTCGTTAATACAGATGTAGGTGTTCCACAGGGTAGCCAGCAG
CATCCTGCGATGCAGATCCGGAACATAATGGTGCAGGGCGCTGACTTCCGCGTTTCCAGACTTTACGAAA
CACGGAAACCGAAGACCATTCATGTTGTTGCTCAGGTCGCAGACGTTTTGCAGCAGCAGTCGCTTCACGT
TCGCTCGCGTATCGGTGATTCATTCTGCTAACCAGTAAGGCAACCCCGCCAGCCTAGCCGGGTCCTCAAC
GACAGGAGCACGATCATGCGCACCCGTGGGGCCGCCATGCCGGCGATAATGGCCTGCTTCTCGCCGAAAC
GTTTGGTGGCGGGACCAGTGACGAAGGCTTGAGCGAGGGCGTGCAAGATTCCGAATACCGCAAGCGACAG
GCCGATCATCGTCGCGCTCCAGCGAAAGCGGTCCTCGCCGAAAATGACCCAGAGCGCTGCCGGCACCTGT
CCTACGAGTTGCATGATAAAGAAGACAGTCATAAGTGCGGCGACGATAGTCATGCCCCGCGCCCACCGGA
AGGAGCTGACTGGGTTGAAGGCTCTCAAGGGCATCGGTCGAGATCCCGGTGCCTAATGAGTGAGCTAACT
TACATTAATTGCGTTGCGCTCACTGCCCGCTTTCCAGTCGGGAAACCTGTCGTGCCAGCTGCATTAATGA
ATCGGCCAACGCGCGGGGAGAGGCGGTTTGCGTATTGGGCGCCAGGGTGGTTTTTCTTTTCACCAGTGAG
ACGGGCAACAGCTGATTGCCCTTCACCGCCTGGCCCTGAGAGAGTTGCAGCAAGCGGTCCACGCTGGTTT
GCCCCAGCAGGCGAAAATCCTGTTTGATGGTGGTTAACGGCGGGATATAACATGAGCTGTCTTCGGTATC
GTCGTATCCCACTACCGAGATATCCGCACCAACGCGCAGCCCGGACTCGGTAATGGCGCGCATTGCGCCC
AGCGCCATCTGATCGTTGGCAACCAGCATCGCAGTGGGAACGATGCCCTCATTCAGCATTTGCATGGTTT
GTTGAAAACCGGACATGGCACTCCAGTCGCCTTCCCGTTCCGCTATCGGCTGAATTTGATTGCGAGTGAG
ATATTTATGCCAGCCAGCCAGACGCAGACGCGCCGAGACAGAACTTAATGGGCCCGCTAACAGCGCGATT
TGCTGGTGACCCAATGCGACCAGATGCTCCACGCCCAGTCGCGTACCGTCTTCATGGGAGAAAATAATAC
TGTTGATGGGTGTCTGGTCAGAGACATCAAGAAATAACGCCGGAACATTAGTGCAGGCAGCTTCCACAGC
AATGGCATCCTGGTCATCCAGCGGATAGTTAATGATCAGCCCACTGACGCGTTGCGCGAGAAGATTGTGC
ACCGCCGCTTTACAGGCTTCGACGCCGCTTCGTTCTACCATCGACACCACCACGCTGGCACCCAGTTGAT
CGGCGCGAGATTTAATCGCCGCGACAATTTGCGACGGCGCGTGCAGGGCCAGACTGGAGGTGGCAACGCC
AATCAGCAACGACTGTTTGCCCGCCAGTTGTTGTGCCACGCGGTTGGGAATGTAATTCAGCTCCGCCATC
GCCGCTTCCACTTTTTCCCGCGTTTTCGCAGAAACGTGGCTGGCCTGGTTCACCACGCGGGAAACGGTCT
GATAAGAGACACCGGCATACTCTGCGACATCGTATAACGTTACTGGTTTCACATTCACCACCCTGAATTG
ACTCTCTTCCGGGCGCTATCATGCCATACCGCGAAAGGTTTTGCGCCATTCGATGGTGTCCGGGATCTCG
ACGCTCTCCCTTATGCGACTCCTGCATTAGGAAGCAGCCCAGTAGTAGGTTGAGGCCGTTGAGCACCGCC
GCCGCAAGGAATGGTGC
Features (pLannotate 1.2.2; 22 found; start..end, strand, type, name):
    212..230     +  promoter       T7 promoter: promoter for bacteriophage T7 RNA polymerase
    231..255     +  protein_bind   lac operator: The lac repressor binds to the lac operator to inhibit transcription in E. coli. This inhibition can be relieved by adding lactose or isopropyl-β-D-thiogalactopyranoside (IPTG). lac repressor encoded by lacI
    270..292     +  RBS            RBS: efficient ribosome binding site from bacteriophage T7 gene 10 (Olins and Rangwala, 1989)
    312..328     +  CDS            capTEV™ (fragment): composite tag for in vivo biotinylation, TEV protease cleavage, and 6xHis tagging
    339..356     +  CDS            thrombin site: thrombin recognition and cleavage site
    363..656     +  CDS            SUMO: cleavable ubiquitin-like protein tag; S. cerevisiae SMT3 (truncated)
    657..2117    +  CDS            Gsdmd: GSDMD_MOUSE - Also known as Gsdmdc1. Experimental evidence at protein level: Swiss-Prot protein existence level 1. [Gasdermin-D, N-terminal]: Promotes pyroptosis in response to microbial infection and danger signals (PubMed:26375003, PubMed:26375259, PubMed:26611636, PubMed:27383986, PubMed:27385778, PubMed:27418190, PubMed:32820063). Produced by the cleavage of gasdermin-D by inflammatory caspases CASP1 or CASP4/CASP11 in response to canonical, as well as non-canonical (such as cytosolic LPS) inflammasome activators (PubMed:26375003, PubMed:26375259, PubMed:26611636, PubMed:27383986, PubMed:2
   2183..2200    +  CDS            9xHis (fragment): 9xHis affinity tag
   2210..2259    +  CDS            SET1 (fragment): solubility-enhancement tag derived from T7 phage gene 10B
   2267..2314    +  terminator     T7 terminator: transcription terminator for bacteriophage T7 RNA polymerase
   2351..2779    +  rep_origin     f1 ori (sequence partly withheld): f1 bacteriophage origin of replication; arrow indicates direction of (+) strand synthesis
   2832..2889    +  promoter       AmpR promoter (fragment): bla
   2898..3713    -  CDS            KanR: aminoglycoside phosphotransferase; aph(3')-Ia; confers resistance to kanamycin in bacteria or G418 (Geneticin®) in eukaryotes
   3835..4423    +  rep_origin     ori: high-copy-number ColE1/pMB1/pBR322/pUC origin of replication
   4609..4748    -  misc_feature   bom: basis of mobility region from pBR322
   4850..5041    -  CDS            rop: Rop protein, which maintains plasmids at low copy number; rop
   5058..5438    +  CDS            YPB1_ECOLX: Protein predicted: Swiss-Prot protein existence level 4. From Escherichia coli.
   5510..5801    -  CDS            TcR (fragment): tetracycline efflux protein; tet; confers resistance to tetracycline
   5816..5837    -  protein_bind   CAP binding site: CAP binding activates transcription in the presence of cAMP. E. coli catabolite activator protein
   5850..6932    -  CDS            lacI: lac repressor; lacI; The lac repressor binds to the lac operator to inhibit transcription in E. coli. This inhibition can be relieved by adding lactose or isopropyl-β-D-thiogalactopyranoside (IPTG).
   6933..7010    -  promoter       lacI promoter: lacI
   7018..190     -  CDS            TcR (fragment) (across the origin): tetracycline efflux protein; tet; confers resistance to tetracycline
