[The description below was written by a language model from this plasmid's Addgene catalogue record and pLannotate feature annotations shown in this document.]
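Description:
pET-SUMO-mGSDMD is a 7.1 kb bacterial expression plasmid built on the commercial pET SUMO backbone for producing recombinant mouse gasdermin D (Gsdmd) in E. coli. It is selected with kanamycin through an aph(3')-Ia resistance gene and replicates from a pBR322-type ColE1 origin. That origin is accompanied by the bom region and the rop gene, which fits the low copy number given in the catalogue entry. An f1 origin is also present, along with non-functional tetracycline-resistance fragments left over from the pBR322 lineage. The two annotated sequence records, one from the depositor and one from repository sequencing, show the same feature set, offset by only three bases.

The expression cassette uses a T7 promoter followed directly by a lac operator and the T7 gene 10 ribosome binding site. The plasmid carries its own lacI gene, so transcription stays repressed until IPTG is added in a host that supplies T7 RNA polymerase. The open reading frame begins with an N-terminal His tag (annotated only as a short fragment match), followed by a thrombin cleavage site and yeast SMT3 (SUMO). SUMO is joined directly to the roughly 1.46 kb Gsdmd coding sequence. The His tag allows metal-affinity purification. SUMO commonly improves the solubility of its fusion partner and can be removed with a SUMO-specific protease.

Short His-tag and T7 gene 10-derived fragments are annotated downstream of the insert, before the T7 terminator. The catalogue lists only N-terminal tags, and the record does not indicate whether these fragments are translated. The stated purpose is simply expression of mouse GSDMD in E. coli, and the associated study concerns gasdermin D in neutrophil death. The cloning method is not recorded.
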