Addgene plasmid #111560: pET-SUMO-mGSDMD
Purpose: Express mouse GSDMD in E.coli
Depositing lab: Hongbo Luo. Depositing organization: Boston Children's Hospital. Publication: Gasdermin D Exerts Anti-inflammatory Effects by Promoting Neutrophil Death. Kambara H, Liu F, Zhang X, Liu P, Bajrami B, Teng Y, Zhao L, Zhou S, Yu H, Zhou W, Silberstein LE, Cheng T, Han M, Xu Y, Luo HR. Cell Rep. 2018 Mar 13;22(11):2924-2936. doi: 10.1016/j.celrep.2018.02.067. PubMed 29539421.
Backbone
  Vector backbone: pET SUMO
  Backbone manufacturer: Thermo Fisher Scientific
  Backbone size w/o insert (bp): 5600
  Total vector size (bp): 7107
  Vector type: Bacterial Expression
Growth in bacteria
  Bacterial resistance: Kanamycin, 50 μg/mL
  Growth temperature: Room Temperature
  Growth strain: DH5alpha
  Copy number: Low Copy
Gene/Insert
  Gene/Insert name: Gasdermin D (alt name: GSDMD)
  Species: M. musculus (mouse)
  Insert size (bp): 1464
  Entrez Gene: Gsdmd (a.k.a. 1810036L03Rik, DF5L, Dfna5l, GsdmD-1, Gsdmdc1, M2-4)
  Promoter: T7
  Tag / fusion protein: His, SUMO (N terminal on backbone)
  Cloning method: Unknown
  Sequencing primers: 5′ NA; 3′ NA
Terms and licenses: Academic/Nonprofit Terms; Industry Terms: Not Available to Industry
How to cite: pET-SUMO-mGSDMD was a gift from Hongbo Luo (Addgene plasmid # 111560 ; http://n2t.net/addgene:111560 ; RRID:Addgene_111560)
